>Addgene plasmid #65573 | PAS506 (TJF069) | depositor partial sequence | sequence record 111330 | FadD D372G gene insert
TTGAAGAAGGTTTGGCTTAACCGTTATCCCGCGGACGTTCCGACGGAGATCAACCCTGACCGTTATCAAT
CTCTGGTAGATATGTTTGAGCAGTCGGTCGCGCGCTACGCCGATCAACCTGCGTTTGTGAATATGGGGGA
GGTAATGACCTTCCGCAAGCTGGAAGAACGCAGTCGCGCGTTTGCCGCTTATTTGCAACAAGGGTTGGGG
CTGAAGAAAGGCGATCGCGTTGCGTTGATGATGCCTAATTTATTGCAATATCCGGTGGCGCTGTTTGGCA
TTTTGCGTGCCGGGATGATCGTCGTAAACGTTAACCCGTTGTATACCCCGCGTGAGCTAGAGCATCAGCT
TAACGATAGCGGCGCATCGGCGATTGTTATCGTGTCTAACTTTGCTCACACACTGGAAAAAGTGGTTGAT
AAAACCGCCGTTCAGCACGTAATTCTGACCCGTATGGGCGATCAGCTATCTACGGCAAAAGGCACGGTAG
TCAATTTCGTTGTTAAATACATCAAGCGTTTGGTGCCGAAATACCATCTGCCAGATGCCATTTCATTTCG
TAGCGCACTGCATAACGGCTACCGGATGCAGTACGTCAAACCCGAACTGGTGCCGGAAGATTTAGCTTTT
CTGCAATACACCGGCGGCACCACTGGTGTGGCGAAAGGCGCGATGCTGACTCACCGCAATATGCTGGCGA
ACCTGGAACAGGTTAACGCGACCTATGGTCCGCTGTTGCATCCGGGCAAAGAGCTGGTGGTGACGGCGCT
GCCGCTGTATCACATTTTTGCCCTGACCATTAACTGCCTGCTGTTTATCGAACTGGGTGGGCAGAACCTG
CTTATCACTAACCCGCGCGATATTCCAGGGTTGGTAAAAGAGTTAGCGAAATATCCGTTTACCGCTATCA
CGGGCGTTAACACCTTGTTCAATGCGTTGCTGAACAATAAAGAGTTCCAGCAGCTGGATTTCTCCAGTCT
GCATCTTTCCGCAGGCGGAGGGATGCCAGTGCAGCAAGTGGTGGCAGAGCGTTGGGTGAAACTGACAGGA
CAGTATCTGCTGGAAGGCTATGGCCTTACCGAGTGTGCGCCGCTGGTCAGCGTTAACCCATATGGTATTG
ATTATCATAGTGGAAGCATCGGTTTGCCGGTGCCGTCGACGGAAGCCAAACTGGTGGATGATGATGATAA
TGAAGTACCACCGGGTCAACCGGGTGAGCTTTGTGTCAAAGGGCCGCAGGTGATGCTGGGTTACTGGCAG
CGTCCGGATGCTACAGATGAGATCATCAAAAATGGCTGGTTACACACCGGCGACATCGCGGTGATGGATG
AAGAAGGATTCCTGCGCATTGTCGATCGTAAAAAAGACATGATTCTGGTTTCCGGTTTTAACGTCTATCC
CAACGAGATTGAAGATGTCGTCATGCAGCATCCCGGCGTACAGGAAGTCGCGGCTGTTGGCGTACCTTCC
GGCTCCAGTGGTGAAGCGGTGAAAATCTTCGTAGTGAAAAAAGATCCATCGCTTACCGAAGAGTCACTGG
TGACCTTTTGCCGCCGTCAGCTCACGGGCTACAAAGTACCGAAGCTGGTGGAGTTTCGTGATGAGTTACC
GAAATCTAACGTCGGAAAAATTTTGCGACGAGAATTACGTGACGAAGCGCGCGGCAAAGTGGACAATAAA
GCCTGA
