>Addgene plasmid #65573 | PAS506 (TJF069) | addgene partial sequence | sequence record 114683 | T7term 5'-GCTAGTTATTGCTCAGCGG-3'
GGCGTTCAAATTTCGCAGCAGCGGTTTCTTTACCAGACTCGAGGGTACCGACGTCAGCGATCGCGTGGCC
GGCCGATATCCAATTGAGATCTGCCATATGTATATCTCCTTCTTATACTTAACTAATATACTAAGATGGG
GAATTGTTATCCGCTCACAATTCCCCTATAGTGAGTCGTATTAATTTCGATTATGCGGCCGTGTACAATA
CGATTACTTTCTGTTCGACTTAAGCATTATGCGGCCGCAAGCTTGGATCCTCATTCATTCAGTGATGATG
ATGGTGATGAGAAGAACCTCAGGCTTTATTGTCCACTTTGCCGCGCGCTTCGTCACGTAATTCTCGTCGC
AAAATTTTTCCGACGTTAGATTTCGGTAACTCATCACGAAACTCCACCAGCTTCGGTACTTTGTAGCCCG
TGAGCTGACGGCGGCAAAAGGTCACCAGTGACTCTTCGGTAAGCGATGGATCTTTTTTCACTACGAAGAT
TTTCACCGCTTCACCACTGGAGCCGGAAGGTACGCCAACAGCCGCGACTTCCTGTACGCCAGGATGCTGC
ATGACGACATCTTCAATCTCGTTGGGATAGACGTTAAAACCGGAAACCAGAATCATGTCTTTTTTACGAT
CGACAATGCGCAGGAACCCTTCTTCATCCATCACCGCGATGTCGCCGGTGTGTAACCAGCCATTTTTGAT
GATCTCATCTGTAGCATCCGGACGCTGCCAGTAACCCAGCATCACCTGCGGTCCTTTGACACAAAGCTCA
CCCGGTTGACCCGGTGGTACTTCATTATCATCATCATCCACCAGTTTGGCTTCCGTCGACGGCACCGGCA
AACCGATGCTACCACTATGATAATCAATACCATATGGGTTAACGCTGACCAGCGGCGCACACTCGGTAAG
GCCATAGCCTTCCAGCAGATACTGTCCTGTCAGTTTCACCCAACGCTCTGCCACCACTTGCTGCACTGGC
ATCCCTCCGCCTGCGGAAAGATGCAGACTGGAGAAATCCAGCTGCTGGAACTCTTT
