>Addgene plasmid #65573 | PAS506 (TJF069) | addgene partial sequence | sequence record 114686 | pBRrevBam 5'-GGTGATGTCGGCGATATAGG-3'
GGCCACGATGCGTCCGGCGTAGAGGATCGAGATCGATCTCGATCCCGCGAAATTAATACGACTCACTATA
GGGGAATTGTGAGCGGATAACAATTCCCCTCTAGAAATAATTTTGTTTAACTTTAAGAAGGAGATATACC
ATGGCATTGAAGAAGGTTTGGCTTAACCGTTATCCCGCGGACGTTCCGACGGAGATCAACCCTGACCGTT
ATCAATCTCTGGTAGATATGTTTGAGCAGTCGGTCGCGCGCTACGCCGATCAACCTGCGTTTGTGAATAT
GGGGGAGGTAATGACCTTCCGCAAGCTGGAGGAACGCAGTCGCGCGTTTGCCGCTTATTTGCAACAAGGG
TTGGGGCTGAAGAAAGGCGATCGCGTTGCGTTGATGATGCCTAATTTATTGCAATATCCGGTGGCGCTGT
TTGGCATTTTGCGTGCCGGGATGATCGTCGTAAACGTTAACCCGTTGTATACCCCGCGTGAGCTTGAGCA
TCAGCTTAACGATAGCGGCGCATCGGCGATTGTTATCGTGTCTAACTTTGCTCACACACTGGAAAAAGTG
GTTGATAAAACCGCCGTTCAGCACGTAATTCTGACCCGTATGGGCGATCAGCTATCTACGGCAAAAGGCA
CGGTAGTCAATTTCGTTGTTAAATACATCAAGCGTTTGGTGCCGAAATACCATCTGCCAGATGCCATTTC
ATTTCGTAGCGCACTGCATAACGGCTACCGGATGCAGTACGTCAAACCCGAACTGGTGCCGGAAGATTTA
GCTTTTCTGCAATACACCGGCGGCACCACTGGTGTGGCGAAAGGCGCGATGCTGACTCACCGCAATATGC
TGGCGAACCTGGAACAGGTTAACGCGACCTATGGTCCGCTGTTGCATCCGGGCAAAGAGCTGGTGGTGAC
GGCGCTGCCGCTGTATCACATTTTTGCCCTGACCATTAACTGCCTGCTGTTTATCGAACT
