[The description below was written by a language model from this plasmid's Addgene catalogue record.]
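Description:
PAS506 (TJF069) is a bacterial expression plasmid built on the Novagen pETDuet-1 backbone, a vector designed for T7-driven protein production in E. coli. The record lists it as a high-copy plasmid selected with ampicillin, with a total size of about 7.1 kb, of which roughly 5.4 kb is backbone. No feature table accompanies the entry, so the replication origin and other backbone elements are not itemised. pETDuet-1 is generally known as a dual-expression vector carrying two T7 promoter/lac operator cloning regions and a lacI repressor gene, which allows two open reading frames to be co-expressed. Only one insert is recorded here.

The payload is a 1,686 bp insert encoding E. coli FadD, the acyl-CoA synthetase that activates free fatty acids to their CoA thioesters, carrying the single amino-acid substitution D372G. It was cloned by restriction digestion between NcoI and HindIII, sites that belong to the first multiple cloning site of pETDuet-1, and is expressed from a T7 promoter with a lac operator. Transcription therefore requires a host that supplies T7 RNA polymerase and is held in check by Lac repressor until induced. The record does not say whether the protein carries an affinity tag, or whether the cloning sites were retained.

The associated publication concerns enhancing FadD activity on medium-chain fatty acids, so this construct is evidently one of the variant enzymes examined in that work. It suits overexpression of the D372G mutant for comparison of its activity with wild-type FadD or other variants.
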