Addgene plasmid #65573: PAS506 (TJF069)
Purpose: pETDuet-1 Containing FadD D372G
Depositing lab: Pamela Silver. Depositing organization: Harvard Medical School. Publication: Enhancement of E. coli acyl-CoA synthetase FadD activity on medium chain fatty acids. Ford TJ, Way JC. PeerJ. 2015 Jun 30;3:e1040. doi: 10.7717/peerj.1040. eCollection 2015. PubMed 26157619.
Backbone
  Vector backbone: pETDuet-1
  Backbone manufacturer: Novagen
  Backbone size w/o insert (bp): 5420
  Total vector size (bp): 7084
  Vector type: Bacterial Expression
Growth in bacteria
  Bacterial resistance: Ampicillin, 100 μg/mL
  Growth temperature: 37°C
  Growth strain: Mach1
  Copy number: High Copy
Gene/Insert
  Gene/Insert name: FadD D372G
  Species: E. coli
  Insert size (bp): 1686
  Mutation: D372G
  Promoter: T7 lacO
  Cloning method: Restriction Enzyme; 5′ cloning site NcoI (unknown if destroyed); 3′ cloning site HindIII (unknown if destroyed)
  Sequencing primers: 5′ ctcgatcccgcgaaattaatacg; 3′ CTTAAGCATTATGCGGCCGCAAG
Terms and licenses: Academic/Nonprofit Terms; Industry Terms: Not Available to Industry
How to cite: PAS506 (TJF069) was a gift from Pamela Silver (Addgene plasmid # 65573 ; http://n2t.net/addgene:65573 ; RRID:Addgene_65573)
